Addgene plasmid #32307: pENTR L1-20XUAS-L4
Depositing lab: Steve Stowers. Depositing organization: Montana State University. Publication: A Gateway MultiSite Recombination Cloning Toolkit. Petersen LK, Stowers RS. PLoS One. 2011;6(9):e24531. Epub 2011 Sep 9. 10.1371/journal.pone.0024531 PubMed 21931740.
Backbone
  Vector backbone: pDONR 221 P1-P4
  Backbone manufacturer: Invitrogen
  Backbone size w/o insert (bp): 2560
  Vector type: Gateway MultiSite entry clone
Growth in bacteria
  Bacterial resistance: Kanamycin, 50 μg/mL
  Growth temperature: 37°C
  Growth strain: DH10B
  Copy number: High Copy
Gene/Insert
  Gene/Insert name: 20XUAS
  Species: S. cerevisiae (budding yeast)
  Insert size (bp): 768
  Cloning method: Gateway Cloning
  Sequencing primers: 5′ M13F; 3′ M13R
Terms and licenses: Academic/Nonprofit Terms; Industry Terms: Not Available to Industry
Depositor comments: Please see http://www.everyvector.com/sequences/show_public/12858 for additional plasmid map.
How to cite: pENTR L1-20XUAS-L4 was a gift from Steve Stowers (Addgene plasmid # 32307 ; http://n2t.net/addgene:32307 ; RRID:Addgene_32307)
