[The description below was written by a language model from this plasmid's Addgene catalogue record and pLannotate feature annotations shown in this document.]
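Description:
pENTR L1-20XUAS-L4 is a Gateway MultiSite entry clone built on the Invitrogen pDONR 221 P1-P4 backbone. It supplies a Gal4-responsive promoter module as the first-position element in multi-fragment LR recombination reactions. The 3,328 bp plasmid is maintained in E. coli at high copy from a ColE1/pUC-type origin and is selected with kanamycin through an aminoglycoside phosphotransferase (KanR) gene. Backbone features typical of pDONR vectors are also annotated. These include rrnB T1 and T2 transcription terminators upstream of the cloning region, which insulate the insert from read-through transcription, a T7 promoter beyond the downstream att site, and short residual lacI and lacZα fragments that have no apparent function here.

The insert, listed as about 768 bp, lies between attL1 and attL4. It consists of four tandem blocks of 5X UAS, giving twenty copies of the 17-mer upstream activating sequence bound by the yeast transcription factor Gal4. Short pUC-type polylinker remnants lie upstream of the first and fourth blocks. The UAS array is followed by a Drosophila melanogaster hsp70Bb promoter segment. In UAS-type cassettes this usually serves as the basal promoter, so transcription of a downstream sequence depends on Gal4 binding to the array.

Because the cassette is flanked by attL1 and attL4, LR Clonase can join it in a defined order and orientation with compatible entry clones carrying coding sequences, tags or terminators. The products are assembled into a destination vector. The plasmid belongs to a MultiSite Gateway cloning toolkit, and its parts suit it to building Gal4/UAS-driven expression constructs, most naturally for Drosophila transgenesis. The record does not name specific downstream partners or destination vectors.
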