Features (pLannotate 1.2.2; 16 found; start..end, strand, type, name):
    121..213     +  CDS            lacI (fragment): lac repressor; lacI; The lac repressor binds to the lac operator to inhibit transcription in E. coli. This inhibition can be relieved by adding lactose or isopropyl-β-D-thiogalactopyranoside (IPTG).
    268..295     -  terminator     rrnB T2 terminator: transcription terminator T2 from the E. coli rrnB gene
    427..470     +  terminator     rrnB T1 terminator: Escherichia coli rrnB; transcription terminator T1 from the E. coli rrnB gene
    517..553     -  CDS            lacZα (fragment): LacZα fragment of β-galactosidase; lacZ fragment
    569..668     +  protein_bind   attL1: mutant version of attL; recombination site for the Gateway® LR reaction LR Clonase™
    672..693     -  misc_feature   MCS (fragment): pUC18/19 multiple cloning site
    692..786     +  protein_bind   5X UAS: five tandem copies of the "ScaI site" 17-mer CGGAGTACTGTCCTCCG, an upstream activating sequence (UAS) that efficiently binds yeast Gal4 (Webster et al., 1988; Pfeiffer et al., 2010) GAL4
    820..914     +  protein_bind   5X UAS: five tandem copies of the "ScaI site" 17-mer CGGAGTACTGTCCTCCG, an upstream activating sequence (UAS) that efficiently binds yeast Gal4 (Webster et al., 1988; Pfeiffer et al., 2010) GAL4
    948..1042    +  protein_bind   5X UAS: five tandem copies of the "ScaI site" 17-mer CGGAGTACTGTCCTCCG, an upstream activating sequence (UAS) that efficiently binds yeast Gal4 (Webster et al., 1988; Pfeiffer et al., 2010) GAL4
   1061..1077    -  misc_feature   MCS (fragment): pUC18/19 multiple cloning site
   1076..1170    +  protein_bind   5X UAS: five tandem copies of the "ScaI site" 17-mer CGGAGTACTGTCCTCCG, an upstream activating sequence (UAS) that efficiently binds yeast Gal4 (Webster et al., 1988; Pfeiffer et al., 2010) GAL4
   1195..1433    +  promoter       hsp70 promoter: Drosophila melanogaster hsp70Bb promoter
   1443..1538    -  protein_bind   attL4: mutant version of attL; recombination site for the Gateway® LR reaction LR Clonase™
   1570..1588    -  promoter       T7 promoter: promoter for bacteriophage T7 RNA polymerase
   1722..2531    +  CDS            KanR: aminoglycoside phosphotransferase; aph(3')-Ia; confers resistance to kanamycin in bacteria or G418 (Geneticin®) in eukaryotes
   2678..3266    +  rep_origin     ori: high-copy-number ColE1/pMB1/pBR322/pUC origin of replication
>Addgene plasmid #32307 | pENTR L1-20XUAS-L4 | depositor full sequence | sequence record 36627 | pENTR L1-20XUAS-L4 sequence 3328 bps
CTTTCCTGCGTTATCCCCTGATTCTGTGGATAACCGTATTACCGCCTTTGAGTGAGCTGATACCGCTCGC
CGCAGCCGAACGACCGAGCGCAGCGAGTCAGTGAGCGAGGAAGCGGAAGAGCGCCCAATACGCAAACCGC
CTCTCCCCGCGCGTTGGCCGATTCATTAATGCAGCTGGCACGACAGGTTTCCCGACTGGAAAGCGGGCAG
TGAGCGCAACGCAATTAATACGCGTACCGCTAGCCAGGAAGAGTTTGTAGAAACGCAAAAAGGCCATCCG
TCAGGATGGCCTTCTGCTTAGTTTGATGCCTGGCAGTTTATGGCGGGCGTCCTGCCCGCCACCCTCCGGG
CCGTTGCTTCACAACGTTCAAATCCGCTCCCGGCGGATTTGTCCTACTCAGGAGAGCGTTCACCGACAAA
CAACAGATAAAACGAAAGGCCCAGTCTTCCGACTGAGCCTTTCGTTTTATTTGATGCCTGGCAGTTCCCT
ACTCTCGCGTTAACGCTAGCATGGATGTTTTCCCAGTCACGACGTTGTAAAACGACGGCCAGTCTTAAGC
TCGGGCCCCAAATAATGATTTTATTTTGACTGATAGTGACCTGTTCGTTGCAACAAATTGATGAGCAATG
CTTTTTTATAATGCCAACTTTGTACAAAAAAGCAGGCTCTCAAGCTTGCATGCCTGCAGGTCGGAGTACT
GTCCTCCGAGCGGAGTACTGTCCTCCGAGCGGAGTACTGTCCTCCGAGCGGAGTACTGTCCTCCGAGCGG
AGTACTGTCCTCCGAGCGGAGACTCTAGCCCTAGGGCATGCCTGCAGGTCGGAGTACTGTCCTCCGAGCG
GAGTACTGTCCTCCGAGCGGAGTACTGTCCTCCGAGCGGAGTACTGTCCTCCGAGCGGAGTACTGTCCTC
CGAGCGGAGACTCTAGCGCTAGCGCATGCCTGCAGGTCGGAGTACTGTCCTCCGAGCGGAGTACTGTCCT
CCGAGCGGAGTACTGTCCTCCGAGCGGAGTACTGTCCTCCGAGCGGAGTACTGTCCTCCGAGCGGAGACT
CTAGCACTAGTGCATGCCTGCAGGTCGGAGTACTGTCCTCCGAGCGGAGTACTGTCCTCCGAGCGGAGTA
CTGTCCTCCGAGCGGAGTACTGTCCTCCGAGCGGAGTACTGTCCTCCGAGCGGAGACTCTAGCGACGTCG
AGCGCCGGAGTATAAATAGAGGCGCTTCGTCTACGGAGCGACAATTCAATTCAAACAAGCAAAGTGAACA
CGTCGCTAAGCGAAAGCTAAGCAAATAAACAAGCGCAGCTGAACAAGCTAAACAATCTGCAGTAAAGTGC
AAGTTAAAGTGAATCAATTAAAAGTAACCAGCAACCAAGTAAATCAACTGCAACTACTGAAATCTGCCAA
GAAGTAATTATTGAATACAAGAAGAGAACTCTGAATAGCACCCAACTTTTCTATACAAAGTTGGCATTAT
AAGAAAGCATTGCTTATCAATTTGTTGCAACGAACAGGTCACTATCAGTCAAAATAAAATCATTATTTGC
CATCCAGCTGCAGGGCGGCCGCGATATCCCCTATAGTGAGTCGTATTACATGGTCATAGCTGTTTCCTGG
CAGCTCTGGCCCGTGTCTCAAAATCTCTGATGTTACATTGCACAAGATAAAAATATATCATCATGAACAA
TAAAACTGTCTGCTTACATAAACAGTAATACAAGGGGTGTTATGAGCCATATTCAACGGGAAACGTCGAG
GCCGCGATTAAATTCCAACATGGATGCTGATTTATATGGGTATAAATGGGCTCGCGATAATGTCGGGCAA
TCAGGTGCGACAATCTATCGCTTGTATGGGAAGCCCGATGCGCCAGAGTTGTTTCTGAAACATGGCAAAG
GTAGCGTTGCCAATGATGTTACAGATGAGATGGTCAGACTAAACTGGCTGACGGAATTTATGCCTCTTCC
GACCATCAAGCATTTTATCCGTACTCCTGATGATGCATGGTTACTCACCACTGCGATCCCCGGAAAAACA
GCATTCCAGGTATTAGAAGAATATCCTGATTCAGGTGAAAATATTGTTGATGCGCTGGCAGTGTTCCTGC
GCCGGTTGCATTCGATTCCTGTTTGTAATTGTCCTTTTAACAGCGATCGCGTATTTCGTCTCGCTCAGGC
GCAATCACGAATGAATAACGGTTTGGTTGATGCGAGTGATTTTGATGACGAGCGTAATGGCTGGCCTGTT
GAACAAGTCTGGAAAGAAATGCATAAACTTTTGCCATTCTCACCGGATTCAGTCGTCACTCATGGTGATT
TCTCACTTGATAACCTTATTTTTGACGAGGGGAAATTAATAGGTTGTATTGATGTTGGACGAGTCGGAAT
CGCAGACCGATACCAGGATCTTGCCATCCTATGGAACTGCCTCGGTGAGTTTTCTCCTTCATTACAGAAA
CGGCTTTTTCAAAAATATGGTATTGATAATCCTGATATGAATAAATTGCAGTTTCATTTGATGCTCGATG
AGTTTTTCTAATCAGAATTGGTTAATTGGTTGTAACACTGGCAGAGCATTACGCTGACTTGACGGGACGG
CGCAAGCTCATGACCAAAATCCCTTAACGTGAGTTACGCGTCGTTCCACTGAGCGTCAGACCCCGTAGAA
AAGATCAAAGGATCTTCTTGAGATCCTTTTTTTCTGCGCGTAATCTGCTGCTTGCAAACAAAAAAACCAC
CGCTACCAGCGGTGGTTTGTTTGCCGGATCAAGAGCTACCAACTCTTTTTCCGAAGGTAACTGGCTTCAG
CAGAGCGCAGATACCAAATACTGTTCTTCTAGTGTAGCCGTAGTTAGGCCACCACTTCAAGAACTCTGTA
GCACCGCCTACATACCTCGCTCTGCTAATCCTGTTACCAGTGGCTGCTGCCAGTGGCGATAAGTCGTGTC
TTACCGGGTTGGACTCAAGACGATAGTTACCGGATAAGGCGCAGCGGTCGGGCTGAACGGGGGGTTCGTG
CACACAGCCCAGCTTGGAGCGAACGACCTACACCGAACTGAGATACCTACAGCGTGAGCTATGAGAAAGC
GCCACGCTTCCCGAAGGGAGAAAGGCGGACAGGTATCCGGTAAGCGGCAGGGTCGGAACAGGAGAGCGCA
CGAGGGAGCTTCCAGGGGGAAACGCCTGGTATCTTTATAGTCCTGTCGGGTTTCGCCACCTCTGACTTGA
GCGTCGATTTTTGTGATGCTCGTCAGGGGGGCGGAGCCTATGGAAAAACGCCAGCAACGCGGCCTTTTTA
CGGTTCCTGGCCTTTTGCTGGCCTTTTGCTCACATGTT
