>Addgene plasmid #32307 | pENTR L1-20XUAS-L4 | addgene partial sequence | sequence record 37571 | M13-F20 5'-TGTAAAACGACGGCCAGT-3'
GCATATGATTTTATTTTGACTGATAGTGACCTGTTCGTTGCAACAAATTGATGAGCAATGCTTTTTTATA
ATGCCAACTTTGTACAAAAAAGCAGGCTCTCAAGCTTGCATGCCTGCAGGTCGGAGTACTGTCCTCCGAG
CGGAGTACTGTCCTCCGAGCGGAGTACTGTCCTCCGAGCGGAGTACTGTCCTCCGAGCGGAGTACTGTCC
TCCGAGCGGAGACTCTAGCCCTAGGGCATGCCTGCAGGTCGGAGTACTGTCCTCCGAGCGGAGTACTGTC
CTCCGAGCGGAGTACTGTCCTCCGAGCGGAGTACTGTCCTCCGAGCGGAGTACTGTCCTCCGAGCGGAGA
CTCTAGCGCTAGCGCATGCCTGCAGGTCGGAGTACTGTCCTCCGAGCGGAGTACTGTCCTCCGAGCGGAG
TACTGTCCTCCGAGCGGAGTACTGTCCTCCGAGCGGAGTACTGTCCTCCGAGCGGAGACTCTAGCACTAG
TGCATGCCTGCAGGTCGGAGTACTGTCCTCCGAGCGGAGTACTGTCCTCCGAGCGGAGTACTGTCCTCCG
AGCGGAGTACTGTCCTCCGAGCGGAGTACTGTCCTCCGAGCGGAGACTCTAGCGACGTCGAGCGCCGGAG
TATAAATAGAGGCGCTTCGTCTACGGAGCGACAATTCAATTCAAACAAGCAAAGTGAACACGTCGCTAAG
CGAAAGCTAAGCAAATAAACAAGCGCAGCTGAACAAGCTAAACAATCTGCAGTAAAGTGCAAGTTAAAGT
GAATCAATTAAAAGTAACCAGCAACCAAGTAAATCAACTGCAACTACTGAAATCTGCCAAGAAGTAATTA
TTGAATACAAGAAGAGAACTCTGAATAGCACCCAACTTTTCTATACAAAGTTGGCATTATAAGAAAGCAT
TGCTTATCAATTTGTTG
